>Addgene plasmid #140202 | pCRI009-pKW20088-PelcA-mCherry-TtrpC-NotI-PacI | addgene full sequence | sequence record 310118 | Addgene NGS Result
TGCAGATTTTGACCTAGTTAACAAGGCACATCATGCTATCACTTCCAACACTCTTGCTGAGCGCGTTCTG
CCTTGCCTTTCTGGTTCTACGAAGTATCCAGTCCCGCCTGCAACGCCGCAGAAACGCCAAAAGGTGGGGT
TGTCAACCGCCAGCTAGAGCTCCATCGGGATTCTTTGGCATTCCGCCGTTCCTCGGTGGTCGCAGATAAC
TCCCTAAATTCCCTGAGCTAACTCTAAGTCGACCATGCCGTTTATGGTTAGCGCCTCCCAAAAAGGAATG
GCCGACTTAGAGTTACCTCTTGACCGACTTTTTCTTTCCTCCCCCTTACATTTCGTTACCACAACACATT
CCTATATCCAAACTCCAGGTACATAACTAGTCGAAATCTCTTTTAAATCTAGTCAAGAACTAGATACTTA
ACCTTCATACTGCTTAGAGATAGCCTTTGAAGCTCTTATTTCGCTCTTTGTCTCACTCTCACCTTCCTCC
TCCTCCTCCAATCCTTTTTGCTCGGGACTAGTCCAAGACTAGTCAACGATTAGTATGCCGAGCATTCGCG
ATAACGATCTCCGAAAGTCCCCAGAGTACTGTCACTATCTCGAGGCAGTTAAGGACGGGGAGCTTACGCT
GCCGGATTTCAAGATAGTAAGCCGACCCGACTAGCTTTAAGCCTAGTTACTGACTAGTCCACAGGACGAC
AATGGCGTGCCTGATATCCATCCATATGAAGTCTACTGCCGAGTGAAGGGATGCCTCAAGCGTACAGTGA
GTCTACTGCTATACTAGTTTCTGACTAGTTATTAACTAGTTGACAGGTTCCCTCTGCCAACAGAAACATA
TTGGTCAAGCACTTGAAGGACAAGAACTCCCACGGCATGGAGTTTACATTGCACAATGGACCTCCCACTA
TGAAGGAACTGATGGAGGCCAAAGGCAAGTCCTATCTAGATTACTTGGTGACTAGTCCCTGACTAGTCAA
GTAGCATGGTATGAAGGCTTGTTTGAAGGCACTGTTCTCCCAACCCCGACTCCTACCAAGAAGCGCAAGC
GAGCTGCGTAAGTTTCTGTGAGTCTAACTAGTGTATTAGCTAATATATAGCAGCACCAAGTCCAAGGACC
ACAATACTAAGGGTGTCGAGAATTCGTGAGTTTCTTCTCCCATTTCAACTAGTCCTTGACTAGTCACTAA
CTACTTTGCAGCAACGAGGGTGAAGCTGGAAATGATCAGGACAATGGCGAGGGCCCGTAAGTACAGCCAT
TCAATGCAGACTAGTTGCTAACTAATCTGTGACTAGTTCAAGTGGTCCGTACGCCGTGCATACCCCTGTG
ACTGGTAGGAATTTGAGCAAGCCTGTCTTGCCGCGCGATGAGAAAGGAAAGGCAAGTTACATTCAGCCCC
GTACCTAGGATCAGTGCTAATTTATAACCTCTAGCCACTCTTTATGCAGATCCGCCGTGAGGGTAGCAAG
GCAGCTAAATCAGCTGGTGAGAAAGGAACCATACCCTGCAAGACCTGTCGCAACGCAAAGGGCAAAGGTA
AGCTATCCAAGCTAGTTTGGGACTAGATTCTAACTAGTCTCAGCACCGTGTGGTTCAAAGCCATATTGCG
AGTTTTGGCGCTTTTTCTCATCGATTGACGAGGCAAAGGGAGCGAGTATGCAACCTCGTAAGTCAGACTC
AGACAAAGACCAACTAGTTATTGACCAGTCTTCTAGAAGGCTCTGTTGTGGATCTTGAGGCCCTGGAGAG
TTCCTCCAACAATCCGGAGACAAGCAAGTCCTCGTCGGACTAGTCACTAACTAGACTCTAACTAGTTGCA
GACATGGATAATGCAAAAGAGACAAGCAATGAAGAAAGTGGTAAGACATTTCTCCTTTGTGGTTCTGGAC
TAGTCTTTGACTAGTCACAGTCTTAAACAAGGAAAATGAGCATGAAAATGAGGAGGAAAAGGCTGCTGAG
CCCGAGGAAGTGCAGGGTGATGGCAGACATGGTAGGTTAATACCTTGTTAGTTATTGCTAGTCACTGACT
AGTCAATAACTAGTCTCTGAACACCTTGCAATCACTCCGTTTGCGCAGCTGAACAGTGGTGAGGATAATA
GTAGTAAGTTATTCTAGCTTCAGAGTTATAGGAGACTAGATACTAACTAGTATTAGTTGCAACTAACCTG
GATCTCAGAGACTTTGGCCTCAATCTAGAATCTATCTAGTTGTCAACTAGACTGTGGTATCATTGTCTTT
TATTTTCCTAGTCCTGGAACTAGCTTCTAACTAGTCTCCCTAATATGTGGCTGTCTTGTTTTTTTTTTTT
GTTTCCCTACCCGGATATCTAGTCCCCTTCTAGGTTCTGTTAACCTCTCGGGCTCTGATTTAGTTTAACG
CAAACCTGAGATTAGTTTCTAACTAGTCTCTAGGTTTTCTATCCACCTTTAATTGTAATAATAAATACAA
GCAACGTTTATACGTCAAAAGCATTTATAAACTTTTACCCTAAAGTAGCTTGCTTGTGTGTTTAGTTTAT
AATTAGTCTCTTATTAATTTGATGTAGGTAAGCCCGCCACAAATATATATTTTTAACAAGATACCGTGGA
AAAACTTCGTGCTATCACAAAACAGTATACAAAAAATAAGCT
[138 nt withheld, positions 2633-2770]
CCTTTGACGTTGGAGTCCACGTTCTTT
[37 nt withheld, positions 2798-2834]
ACTCTATCTCGGGCTATTCTTTTGATTTATAAGGGATTTTGCCGATTTCGGTCTATTGGTTAAAAAATGA
GCTGATTTAACAAAAATTTAACGCGAATTTTAACAAAATGGGGTGACGATGAGCCGCTCTTGCATCTTTG
TTTGTATTATACTGTCTTTCTTGTTACACATAATTATTCTAGAATGCCCCACCGTTACATACGGGACACA
GCCATTTACATATGCATGTGGATTACGAGCTAACGAGTTCATTCAAATCTCAGAACTATCACATAATCAT
CATTCCCCTATCGTCAAAGACCGTAAGACAAATCCGGTTCATGCACTGAACCCATTCGGGTAGTGAGTCA
TTTACTCAGCACACTCGCGCTGACGCTCGTCGAACACCTTCAATGCCTCCTCGGCAGCCTTGACACCACT
GAGAACCATGGCACCGAAGGTAGGGCCCATGCGGTTAAAGCCATCAATTTCAGACAGCTCCATACCGCCG
ATTATCAAGCCCTTAGTAACCTCGCGGGTGTTCTTGACGATGGCATCCTGCCGATGTACAGTGCTGAGGC
ACGTCATACTATGTATTAGTAGAGGATCTAGTTGCCAATATCACGGAGAGCGGACAGCTTGGTGTTGACA
AGCGCGTAAGCTTTACCATGATGTTAGTGATGATCTCGATCTACCCAGATGCATGGCTTGAGACACGTAC
CCATGGTGGTCTTGGGTAGCTGGAATGGGGCCAGCGGCCAGTGCCGGCTCACCAATCGCCAGTGGATGAA
GCTCGATCGCGACCAGCTAGATCGATGCTCAGTACTATGATGAGTGGAATGAAAGCCTTACAACCAGGTT
TTCGGCCAAAATTGGCCGCAGTTGCCAGTACAGTGTTGAGTAAACTTCGTCATGGAGCGTTTCGATGGTG
GTGCTAGCTTCTCGATCATCAGTGCCATGATACTTTCACCCGTGCCAAAGTGACGACCAGCTCCATATAA
TATGACGGTATGGACGGTGCTGTCTATCCAGATTCATCTCTGATCAGCGCAATCGTTTCAACATCCTTGT
GTGAATATTCACCAGACAGTCGTTAATACCCTTTTAGTCACCCTTCGAAGCTATTATTGTCTCAGCCACT
ACGTCACTCAACTTGCGTTATCTCAATATGGTGAGCAAGGGCGAGGAGGATAACATGGCCATCATCAAGG
AGTTCATGCGCTTCAAGGTGCACATGGAGGGCTCCGTGAACGGCCACGAGTTCGAGATCGAGGGCGAGGG
CGAGGGCCGCCCCTACGAGGGCACCCAGACCGCCAAGCTGAAGGTGACCAAGGGTGGCCCCCTGCCCTTC
GCCTGGGACATCCTGTCCCCTCAGTTCATGTACGGCTCCAAGGCCTACGTGAAGCACCCCGCCGACATCC
CCGACTACTTGAAGCTGTCCTTCCCCGAGGGCTTCAAGTGGGAGCGCGTGATGAACTTCGAGGACGGCGG
CGTGGTGACCGTGACCCAGGACTCCTCCCTGCAGGACGGCGAGTTCATCTACAAGGTGAAGCTGCGCGGC
ACCAACTTCCCCTCCGACGGCCCCGTAATGCAGAAGAAGACCATGGGCTGGGAGGCCTCCTCCGAGCGGA
TGTACCCCGAGGACGGCGCCCTGAAGGGCGAGATCAAGCAGAGGCTGAAGCTGAAGGGCGGCGGCCACTA
CGACGCTGAGGTCAAGACCACCTACAAGGCCAAGAAGCCCGTGCAGCTGCCCGGCGCCTACAACGTCAAC
ATCAAGTTGGACATCACCTCCCACAACGAGGACTACACCATCGTGGAACAGTACGAACGCGCCGAGGGCC
GCCACTCCACCGGCGGCATGGACGAGCTGTACAAGTAATGGGCGACGACGACGTTCGAGGGGGGGCCCGG
TACCGCCCCGTCCGGTCCTGCCCGTCACCGAGATCCACTTAACGTTACTGAAATCATCAAACAGCTTGAC
GAATCTGGATATAAGATCGTTGGTGTCGATGTCAGCTCCGGAGTTGAGACAAATGGTGTTCAGGATCTCG
ATAAGATACGTTCATTTGTCCAAGCAGCAAAGAGTGCCTTCTAGTGATTTAATAGCTCCATGTCAACAAG
AATAAAACGCGTTTCGGGTTTACCTCTTCCAGATACAGCTCATCTGCAATGCATGACGTTAATTAACGAA
TAGCGGCCGCCCAGAAAATTACGGGTATGTCCTCCACTGTGTTGAAGTCAGAAAAACAATCGATAATTTG
AAGCTCATTAAAATGCCAGTTCCGTCGTCGCCGTTGCCCTAGGAGCTATTCCAGTGCTTAGCTTCATTCA
TGGATGTATCGTGACTGGCCTTCGGAAGGATGCCAAGGTCCCCTATCCGCACAGCTATGCGACCGTTGAG
CAATGCAAGTCAAATGTGTGCATACCTGGTCTTTGGTTTGGTACACCGCTATGTGAAGATTATTAATGCT
GAAGTCATGATACAGGCCAAAGCCGAGCAATTTAACTGCGCGCAGCGGGCCCACGCTAACTACCTCGAGA
ATATGCCTCAAACAATGCTCTTCACCCTCTTCGCGGGTCTGAAATACCCTCACCTGGCAACAGCAATTGG
CGCTTCATGGCTGTTTTTCCGATCTCTCTACTTGTACGGCTATGTGTACTCGGGTAAGCCACAAGGCAAG
GGCAGATTGCTGGGAGGTTTCTTCTGGTTTTCTCAAGGCGCTCTGTGGGCTCTGAGTGTGTTTGGTGTTG
CCAAAGACATGATCTCTTACTGAGAGTTATTCTGTGTCTGACGAAATATGTTGTGTATATATATATATGT
ACGTTAAAAGTTCCGTGGAGTTACCAGTGATTGACCAATGTTTTATCTTCTACAGTTCTGCCTGTCTACC
CCATTCTAGCTGTACCTGACTACAGAGTAGTTTAATTGTGGTTGACCCCACAGTCGGAGGCGGAGGAATA
CAGCACCGATGTGGCCTGTCTCCATCCAGATTGGCACGCAATTTTTACACGCGGAAAAGATCGAGATAGA
GTACGACTTTAAATTTAGTCCCCGGCGGCTTCTATTTTAGAATATTTGAGATTTGATTCTCAAGCAATTG
ATTTGGTTGGGTCACCCTCAATTGGATAATATACCTCATTGCTCGGCTACTTCAACTCATCAATCACCGT
CATACCCCGCATATAACCCTCCATTCCCACGATGTCGTCCAAGTCGCAATTGACTTACGGTGCTCGAGCC
AGCAAGCACCCCAATCCTCTGGCAAAGAGACTTTTTGAGATTGCCGAAGCAAAGAAGACAAACGTTACCG
TCTCTGCTGATGTGACGACAACCCGAGAACTCCTGGACCTCGCTGACCGTACGGAAGCTGTTGGATCCAA
TACATATGCCGTCTAGCAATGGACTAATCAACTTTTGATGATACAGGTCTCGGTCCCTACATCGCCGTCA
TCAAGACACACATCGACATCCTCACCGATTTCAGCGTCGACACTATCAATGGCCTGAATGTGCTGGCTCA
AAAGCACAACTTTTTGATCTTCGAGGACCGCAAATTCATCGACATCGGCAATACCGTCCAGAAGCAATAC
CACGGCGGTGCTCTGAGGATCTCCGAATGGGCCCACATTATCAACTGCAGCGTTCTCCCTGGCGAGGGCA
TCGTCGAGGCTCTGGCCCAGACCGCATCTGCGCAAGACTTCCCCTATGGTCCTGAGAGAGGACTGTTGGT
CCTGGCAGAGATGACCTCCAAAGGATCGCTGGCTACGGGCGAGTATACCAAGGCATCGGTTGACTACGCT
CGCAAATACAAGAACTTCGTTATGGGTTTCGTGTCGACGCGGGCCCTGACGGAAGTGCAGTCGGATGTGT
CTTCAGCCTCGGAGGATGAAGATTTCGTGGTCTTCACGACGGGTGTGAACCTCTCTTCCAAAGGAGATAA
GCTTGGACAGCAATACCAGACTCCTGCATCGGCTATTGGACGCGGTGCCGACTTTATCATCGCCGGTCGA
GGCATCTACGCTGCTCCCGACCCGGTTGAAGCTGCACAGCGGTACCAGAAAGAAGGCTGGGAAGCTTATA
TGGCCAGAGTATGCGGCAAGTCATGATTTCCTCTTGGAGCAAAAGTGTAGTGCCAGTACGAGTGTTGTGG
AGGAAGGCTGCATACATTGTGCCTGTCATTAAACGATGAGCTCGTCCGTATTGGCCCCTGTAATGCCATG
TTTTCCGCCCCCAATCGTCAAGGTTTTCCCTTTGTTAGATTCCTACCAGTCATCTAGCAAGTGAGGTAAG
CTTTGCCAGAAACGCCAAGGCTTTATCTATGTAGTCGATAAGCAAAGTGGACTGATAGCTTAATATGGAA
GGTCCCTCAGGACAAGTCGACCTGTGCAGAAGAGATAACAGCTTGGCATCACGCATCAGTGCCTCCTCTC
AGACAGAATAAGTCGCCATAAGTTATCGACCGAACCTAGGTAGGGTATATTTGGTGACGACAATACCTCC
CGACGATACCTGGATTAGACACCGTATGCCGCGAATTAACGCCTTCCGACCAAGTCCCTTTTGGTGATCG
ACACTTTAGGATCATCTCCTGCCAGTCGCCCAGACTGACGGTGTTATGGTGGCGCGCTATGGCTTTCCTA
GCCGGTCAAGCTCCGTGCACTAGAGAGCGGAGAAGGAGGGGGAGTTGATAGGGAATGATATCTAGGTAGA
GAAGTACTCCAACCAGAGATATGCGGATCAATGCTCCGGCAGTTGTTAGCATACCCCAACCTCGTTTAAG
TATCCTCTTCTTCCATCCATCTTTATCATTATTTGTCTATGTGCATCCCTAGATCACGTCAATTATTTCG
ATAAATGGATACGTGCACTCGGGAATGCGTGATTGGCTCGTCTCGTGTTCTCAGTTCCTCATTCCCCCCC
ACGTTACATTGACAACGGAGTATTAGCCTATGGTCCTGTTCGATAAGCTTGCTCCATCGCCTCCACTACG
TCAAGCGGAGTATCAGACATGAGCTCTACCCCAGATATCGCCTGCTTATCGCTGGTTGCTTTGTCATGCA
AGTACAGATCACATCGGCAATTCTGATAACAGATGGTGCCATTGTCCCGTAATCAATTGCCCATTGAAAA
AGGAAGAGTATGAGTATTCAACATTTCCGTGTCGCCCTTATTCCCTTTTTTGCGGCATTTTGCCTTCCTG
TTTTTGCTCACCCAGAAACGCTGGTGAAAGTAAAAGATGCTGAAGATCAGTTGGGTGCACGAGTGGGTTA
CATCGAACTGGATCTCAACAGCGGTAAGATCCTTGAGAGTTTTCGCCCCGAAGAACGTTTTCCAATGATG
AGCACTTTTAAAGTTCTGCTATGTGGCGCGGTATTATCCCGTATTGACGCCGGGCAAGAGCAACTCGGTC
GCCGCATACACTATTCTCAGAATGACTTGGTTGAGTACTCACCAGTCACAGAAAAGCATCTTACGGATGG
CATGACAGTAAGAGAATTATGCAGTGCTGCCATAACCATGAGTGATAACACTGCGGCCAACTTACTTCTG
ACAACGATCGGAGGACCGAAGGAGCTAACCGCTTTTTTGCACAACATGGGGGATCATGTAACTCGCCTTG
ATCGTTGGGAACCGGAGCTGAATGAAGCCATACCAAACGACGAGCGTGACACCACGATGCCTGTAGCAAT
GGCAACAACGTTGCGCAAACTATTAACTGGCGAACTACTTACTCTAGCTTCCCGGCAACAATTAATAGAC
TGGATGGAGGCGGATAAAGTTGCAGGACCACTTCTGCGCTCGGCCCTTCCGGCTGGCTGGTTTATTGCTG
ATAAATCTGGAGCCGGTGAGCGTGGGTCTCGCGGTATCATTGCAGCACTGGGGCCAGATGGTAAGCCCTC
CCGTATCGTAGTTATCTACACGACGGGGAGTCAGGCAACTATGGATGAACGAAATAGACAGATCGCTGAG
ATAGGTGCCTCACTGATTAAGCATTGGTAACTGTCAGACCAAGTTTACTCATATATACTTTAGATTGATT
TAAAACTTCATTTTTAATTTAAAAGGATCTAGGTGAAGATCCTTTTTGATAATCTCATGACCAAAATCCC
TTAACGTGAGTTTTCGTTCCACTGAGCGTCAGACCCCGTAGAAAAGATCAAAGGATCTTCTTGAGATCCT
TTTTTTCTGCGCGTAATCTGCTGCTTGCAAACAAAAAAACCACCGCTACCAGCGGTGGTTTGTTTGCCGG
ATCAAGAGCTACCAACTCTTTTTCCGAAGGTAACTGGCTTCAGCAGAGCGCAGATACCAAATACTGTTCT
TCTAGTGTAGCCGTAGTTAGGCCACCACTTCAAGAACTCTGTAGCACCGCCTACATACCTCGCTCTGCTA
ATCCTGTTACCAGTGGCTGCTGCCAGTGGCGATAAGTCGTGTCTTACCGGGTTGGACTCAAGACGATAGT
TACCGGATAAGGCGCAGCGGTCGGGCTGAACGGGGGGTTCGTGCACACAGCCCAGCTTGGAGCGAACGAC
CTACACCGAACTGAGATACCTACAGCGTGAGCTATGAGAAAGCGCCACGCTTCCCGAAGGGAGAAAGGCG
GACAGGTATCCGGTAAGCGGCAGGGTCGGAACAGGAGAGCGCACGAGGGAGCTTCCAGGGGGAAACGCCT
GGTATCTTTATAGTCCTGTCGGGTTTCGCCACCTCTGACTTGAGCGTCGATTTTTGTGATGCTCGTCAGG
GGGGCGGAGCCTATGGAAAAACGCCAGCAACGCGGCCTTTTTACGGTTCCTGGCCTTTTGCTGGCCTTTT
GCTCACATGTTCTTTCCTGCGTTATCCCCTGATTCTGTGGATAACCGTATTACCGCCTTTGAGTGAGCTG
ATACCGCTCGCCGCAGCCGAACGACCGAGCGCAGCGAGTCAGTGAGCGAGGAAGCGGAAGAGCGCCCAAT
ACGCAAACCGCCTCTCCCCGCGCGTTGGCCGATTCATTAATGCAGCTGGCACGACAGGTTTCCCGACTGG
AAAGCGGGCAGTGAGCGCAACGCAATTAATGTGAGTTAGCTCACTCATTAGGCACCCCAGGCTTTACACT
TTATGCTTCCGGCTCGTATGTTGTGTGGAATTGTGAGCGGATAACAATTTCACACAGGAAACAGCTATGA
CCATGATTACGCCACTGAACGAAGCATCTGTGCTTCATTTTGTAGAACAAAAATGCAACGCGAGAGCGCT
AATTTTTCAAACAAAGAATCTGAGCTGCATTTTTACAGAACAGAAATGCAACGCGAAAGCGCTATTTTAC
CAACGAAGAATCTGTGCTTCATTTTTGTAAAACAAAAATGCAACGCGAGAGCGCTAATTTTTCAAACAAA
GAATCTGAGCTGCATTTTTACAGAACAGAAATGCAACGCGAGAGCGCTATTTTACCAACAAAGAATCTAT
ACTTCTTTTTTGTTCTACAAAAATGCATCCCGAGAGCGCTATTTTTCTAACAAAGCATCTTAGATTACTT
TTTTTCTCCTTTGTGCGCTCTATAATGCAGTCTCTTGATAACTTTTTGCACTGTAGGTCCGTTAAGGTTA
GAAGAAGGCTACTTTGGTGTCTATTTTCTCTTCCATAAAAAAAGCCTGACTCCACTTCCCGCGTTTACTG
ATTACTAGCGAAGCTGCGGGTGCATTTTTTCAAGATAAAGGCATCCCCGATTATATTCTATACCGATGTG
GATTGCGCATACTTTGTGAACAGAAAGTGATAGCGTTGATGATTCTTCATTGGTCAGAAAATTATGAACG
GTTTCTTCTATTTTGTCTCTATATACTACGTATAGGAAATGTTTACATTTTCGTATTGTTTTCGATTCAC
TCTATGAATAGTTCTTACTACAATTTTTTTGTCTAAAGAGTAATACTAGAGATAAACATAAAAAATGTAG
AGGTCGAGTTTAGATGCAAGTTCAAGGAGCGAAAGGTGGATGGGTAGGTTATATAGGGATATAGCACAGA
GATATATAGCAAAGAGATACTTTTGAGCAATGTTTGTGGAAGCGGTATTCGCAATATTTTAGTAGCTCGT
TACAGTCCGGTGCGTTTTTGGTTTTTTGAAAGTGCGTCTTCAGAGCGCTTTTGGTTTTCAAAAGCGCTCT
GAAGTTCCTATACTTTCTAGAGAATAGGAACTTCGGAATAGGAACTTCAAAGCGTTTCCGAAAACGAGCG
CTTCCGAAAATGCAACGCGAGCTGCGCACATACAGCTCACTGTTCACGTCGCACCTATATCTGCGTGTTG
CCTGTATATATATATACATGAGAAGAACGGCATAGTGCGTGTTTATGCTTAAATGCGTACTTATATGCGT
CTATTTATGTAGGATGAAAGGTAGTCTAGTACCTCCTGTGATATTATCCCATTCCATGCGGGGTATCGTA
TGCTTCCTTCAGCACTACCCTTTAGCTGTTCTATATGCTGCCACTCCTCAATTGGATTAGTCTCATCCTT
CAATGCTATCATTTCCTTTGATATTGGATCATACTAAGAAACCATTATTATCATGACATTAACCTATAAA
AATAGGCGTATCACGAGGCCCTTTCGTCTCGCGCGTTTCGGTGATGACGGTGAAAACCTCTGACACATGC
AGCTCCCGGAGACGGTCACAGCTTGTCTGTAAGCGGATGCCGGGAGCAGACAAGCCCGTCAGGGCGCGTC
AGCGGGTGTTGGCGGGTGTCGGGGCTGGCTTAACTATGCGGCATCAGAGCAGATTGTACTGAGAGTGCAC
CATACCACCTTTTCAATTCATCATTTTTTTTTTATTCTTTTTTTTGATTTCGGTTTCCTTGAAATTTTTT
TGATTCGGTAATCTCCGAACAGAAGGAAGAACGAAGGAAGGAGCACAGACTTAGATTGGTATATATACGC
ATATGTAGTGTTGAAGAAACATGAAATTGCCCAGTATTCTTAACCCAACTGCACAGAACAAAAACCTGCA
GGAAACGAAGATAAATCATGTCGAAAGCTACATATAAGGAACGTGCTGCTACTCATCCTAGTCCTGTTGC
TGCCAAGCTATTTAATATCATGCACGAAAAGCAAACAAACTTGTGTGCTTCATTGGATGTTCGTACCACC
AAGGAATTACTGGAGTTAGTTGAAGCATTAGGTCCCAAAATTTGTTTACTAAAAACACATGTGGATATCT
TGACTGATTTTTCCATGGAGGGCACAGTTAAGCCGCTAAAGGCATTATCCGCCAAGTACAATTTTTTACT
CTTCGAAGACAGAAAATTTGCTGACATTGGTAATACAGTCAAATTGCAGTACTCTGCGGGTGTATACAGA
ATAGCAGAATGGGCAGACATTACGAATGCACACGGTGTGGTGGGCCCAGGTATTGTTAGCGGTTTGAAGC
AGGCGGCAGAAGAAGTAACAAAGGAACCTAGAGGCCTTTTGATGTTAGCAGAATTGTCATGCAAGGGCTC
CCTATCTACTGGAGAATATACTAAGGGTACTGTTGACATTGCGAAGAGCGACAAAGATTTTGTTATCGGC
TTTATTGCTCAAAGAGACATGGGTGGAAGAGATGAAGGTTACGATTGGTTGATTATGACACCCGGTGTGG
GTTTAGATGACAAGGGAGACGCATTGGGTCAACAGTATAGAACCGTGGATGATGTGGTCTCTACAGGATC
TGACATTATTATTGTTGGAAGAGGACTATTTGCAAAGGGAAGGGATGCTAAGGTAGAGGGTGAACGTTAC
AGAAAAGCAGGCTGGGAAGCATATTTGAGAAGATGCGGCCAGCAAAACTAAAAAACTGTATTATAAGTAA
ATGCATGTATACTAAACTCACAAATTAGAGCTTCAATTTAATTATATCAGTTATTACCCTATGCGGTGTG
AAATACCGCACAGATGCGTAAGGAGAAAATACCGCATCAGGAAATTGTAAGCGTTAATATTTTGTTAAAA
TTCGCGTTAAATTTTTGTTAAATCAGCTCATTTTTTAACCAATAGGCCGAAATCGGCAAAATCCCTTATA
AATCAAAAGAATAGACCGAGATAGGGTTGAGTGGGGTACCGAGCTCGAATTCACTGGCCGTCGTTTTACA
ACGTCGTGACTGGGAAAACCCTGGCGTTACCCAACTTAATCGCCTTGCAGCACATCCCCCTTTCGCCAGC
TGGCGTAATAGCGAAGAGGCCCGCACCGATCGCCCTTCCCAACAGTTGCGCAGCCTGAATGGCGAATGGC
GCCTGATGCGGTATTTTCTCCTTACGCATCTGTGCGGTATTTCACACCGCATA
[95 nt withheld, positions 13108-13202]
T
[46 nt withheld, positions 13204-13249]
CGCCAGCTTATTTTTTGTATACTGTTTTGTGATAGCACGAAGTTTTTCCACGGTATCTTGTTAAAAATAT
ATATTTGTGGCGGGCTTACCTACATCAAATTAATAAGAGACTAATTATAAACTAAACACACAAGCAAGCT
ACTTTAGGGTAAAAGTTTATAAATGCTTTTGACGTATAAACGTTGCTTGTATTTATTATTACAATTAAAG
GTGGATAGAAAACCTAGAGACTAGTTAGAAACTAATCTCAGGTTTGCGTTAAACTAAATCAGAGCCCGAG
AGGTTAACAGAACCTAGAAGGGGACTAGATATCCGGGTAGGGAAACAAAAAAAAAAAACAAGACAGCCAC
ATATTAGGGAGACTAGTTAGAAGCTAGTTCCAGGACTAGGAAAATAAAAGACAATGATACCACAGTCTAG
TTGACAACTAGATAGATTCTAGATTGAGGCCAAAGTCTCTGAGATCCAGGTTAGTTGCAACTAATACTAG
TTAGTATCTAGTCTCCTATAACTCTGAAGCTAGAATAACTTACTACTATTATCCTCACCACTGTTCAGCT
GCGCAAACGGAGTGATTGCAAGGTGTTCAGAGACTAGTTATTGACTAGTCAGTGACTAGCAATAACTAAC
AAGGTATTAACCTACCATGTCTGCCATCACCCTGCACTTCCTCGGGCTCAGCAGCCTTTTCCTCCTCATT
TTCATGCTCATTTTCCTTGTTTAAGACTGTGACTAGTCAAAGACTAGTCCAGAACCACAAAGGAGAAATG
TCTTACCACTTTCTTCATTGCTTGTCTCTTTTGCATTATCCATGTCTGCAACTAGTTAGAGTCTAGTTAG
TGACTAGTCCGACGAGGACTTGCTTGTCTCCGGATTGTTGGAGGAACTCTCCAGGGCCTCAAGATCCACA
ACAGAGCCTTCTAGAAGACTGGTCAATAACTAGTTGGTCTTTGTCTGAGTCTGACTTACGAGGTTGCATA
CTCGCTCCCTTTGCCTCGTCAATCGATGAGAAAAAGCGCCAAAACTCGCAATATGGCTTTGAACCACACG
GTGCTGAGACTAGTTAGAATCTAGTCCCAAACTAGCTTGGATAGCTTACCTTTGCCCTTTGCGTTGCGAC
AGGTCTTGCAGGGTATGGTTCCTTTCTCACCAGCTGATTTAGCTGCCTTGCTACCCTCACGGCGGATCTG
CATAAAGAGTGGCTAGAGGTTATAAATTAGCACTGATCCTAGGTACGGGGCTGAATGTAACTTGCCTTTC
CTTTCTCATCGCGCGGCAAGACAGGCTTGCTCAAATTCCTACCAGTCACAGGGGTATGCACGGCGTACGG
ACCACTTGAACTAGTCACAGATTAGTTAGCAACTAGTCTGCATTGAATGGCTGTACTTACGGGCCCTCGC
CATTGTCCTGATCATTTCCAGCTTCACCCTCGTTGCTGCAAAGTAGTTAGTGACTAGTCAAGGACTAGTT
GAAATGGGAGAAGAAACTCACGAATTCTCGACACCCTTAGTATTGTGGTCCTTGGACTTGGTGCTGCTAT
ATATTAGCTAATACACTAGTTAGACTCACAGAAACTTACGCAGCTCGCTTGCGCTTCTTGGTAGGAGTCG
GGGTTGGGAGAACAGTGCCTTCAAACAAGCCTTCATACCATGCTACTTGACTAGTCAGGGACTAGTCACC
AAGTAATCTAGATAGGACTTGCCTTTGGCCTCCATCAGTTCCTTCATAGTGGGAGGTCCATTGTGCAATG
TAAACTCCATGCCGTGGGAGTTCTTGTCCTTCAAGTGCTTGACCAATATGTTTCTGTTGGCAGAGGGAAC
CTGTCAACTAGTTAATAACTAGTCAGAAACTAGTATAGCAGTAGACTCACTGTACGCTTGAGGCATCCCT
TCACTCGGCAGTAGACTTCATATGGATGGATATCAGGCACGCCATTGTCGTCCTGTGGACTAGTCAGTAA
CTAGGCTTAAAGCTAGTCGGGTCGGCTTACTATCTTGAAATCCGGCAGCGTAAGCTCCCCGTCCTTAACT
GCCTCGAGATAGTGACAGTACTCTGGGGACTTTCGGAGATCGTTATCGCGAATGCTCGGCATACTAATCG
TTGACTAGTCTTGGACTAGTCCCGAGCAAAAAGGATTGGAGGAGGAGGAGGAAGGTGAGAGTGAGACAAA
GAGCGAAATAAGAGCTTCAAAGGCTATCTCTAAGCAGTATGAAGGTTAAGTATCTAGTTCTTGACTAGAT
TTAAAAGAGATTTCGACTAGTTATGTACCTGGAGTTTGGATATAGGAATGTGTTGTGGTAACGAAATGTA
AGGGGGAGGAAAGAAAAAGTCGGTCAAGAGGTAACTCTAAGTCGGCCATTCCTTTTTGGGAGGCGCTAAC
CATAAACGGCATGGTCGACTTAGAGTTAGCTCAGGGAATTTAGGGAGTTATCTGCGACCACTGGACTCTC
AGGCTTTCCATTGGGGTACTAACATAGCCATCAAATGCCGGCCCGTGTTTAATCTCCTCGAGATGGCTGG
GCTCACATGCGTTCTACTCAAAAACTCTTATACCTAGGCCCTCTCCCAATCGTGTATGTTTGGACCTTCC
TCTCTCACACTTTGGATAACATCAAGCATAC
Features (pLannotate 1.2.2; 25 found; start..end, strand, type, name):
   2634..2943    +  rep_origin     M13 ori (fragment) (sequence partly withheld): M13 bacteriophage origin of replication; arrow indicates direction of (+) strand synthesis
   2942..3373    -  gene           ptrA (fragment): pyrithiamine resistance gene of Aspergillus oryzae (Kubodera et al., 2000) useful as a dominant selectable marker in Aspergillus
   3425..3772    -  CDS            ELCX_PHANO: Experimental evidence at transcript level: Swiss-Prot protein existence level 2. Part of the gene cluster that mediates the biosynthesis of elsinochrome C, a perelyenequinone phytotoxin structurally similar to cercosporin (PubMed:28251756, PubMed:30809363). The first step of elsinochrome C biosynthesis is performed by the polyketide synthase elcA which catalyzes the formation of nor-toralactone (PubMed:28251756, PubMed:30809363). The starter unit acyltransferase (SAT) domain of elcA initiates polyketide extension by the selective utilization of acetyl- CoA, which is elongated to the heptaketid
   3982..4691    +  CDS            mCherry (fragment): monomeric derivative of DsRed fluorescent protein (Shaner et al., 2004) mammalian codon-optimized
   4709..4728    +  misc_feature   MCS (fragment): pBluescript multiple cloning site
   4756..4988    +  terminator     trpC terminator (fragment): trpC; transcription terminator from the Aspergillus nidulans trpC gene (Punt et al., 1987)
   6016..6174    +  CDS            pyrG (fragment): PYRF_ASPFU - Protein inferred from homology: Swiss-Prot protein existence level 3. From Neosartorya fumigata (strain ATCC MYA-4609 / Af293 / CBS 101355 / FGSC A1100) (Aspergillus fumigatus).
   6243..6914    +  CDS            URA3 (fragment): PYRF_YEAST - Experimental evidence at protein level: Swiss-Prot protein existence level 1. From Saccharomyces cerevisiae (strain ATCC 204508 / S288c) (Baker's yeast).
   7954..8814    +  CDS            AmpR: β-lactamase; bla; confers resistance to ampicillin, carbenicillin, and related antibiotics
   8985..9573    +  rep_origin     ori: high-copy-number ColE1/pMB1/pBR322/pUC origin of replication
   9756..9848    +  CDS            lacI (fragment): lac repressor; lacI; The lac repressor binds to the lac operator to inhibit transcription in E. coli. This inhibition can be relieved by adding lactose or isopropyl-β-D-thiogalactopyranoside (IPTG).
   9861..9882    +  protein_bind   CAP binding site: CAP binding activates transcription in the presence of cAMP. E. coli catabolite activator protein
   9897..9927    +  promoter       lac promoter: promoter for the E. coli lac operon
   9931..9953    +  protein_bind   lac operator (fragment): The lac repressor binds to the lac operator to inhibit transcription in E. coli. This inhibition can be relieved by adding lactose or isopropyl-β-D-thiogalactopyranoside (IPTG). lac repressor encoded by lacI
   9992..11334   -  rep_origin     2μ ori: yeast 2μ plasmid origin of replication
  11402..11437   +  CDS            rop (fragment): Rop protein, which maintains plasmids at low copy number; rop
  11539..11588   +  misc_feature   bom (fragment): basis of mobility region from pBR322
  11596..11811   +  promoter       URA3 promoter: S. cerevisiae URA3
  11812..12615   +  CDS            URA3: orotidine-5'-phosphate decarboxylase, required for uracil biosynthesis; S. cerevisiae URA3; yeast auxotrophic marker, counterselectable with 5-fluoroorotic acid (5-FOA)
  12694..12745   +  misc_feature   bom (fragment): basis of mobility region from pBR322
  12746..12877   -  rep_origin     M13 ori (fragment): M13 bacteriophage origin of replication; arrow indicates direction of (+) strand synthesis
  12893..13050   +  CDS            lacZα (fragment): LacZα fragment of β-galactosidase; lacZ fragment
  13056..13107   -  misc_feature   bom (fragment): basis of mobility region from pBR322
  13126..13258   +  rep_origin     f1 ori (fragment) (sequence partly withheld): f1 bacteriophage origin of replication; arrow indicates direction of (+) strand synthesis
  13254..2632    +  rep_origin     AMA1 (across the origin): replication origin from Aspergillus nidulans (Aleksenko and Clutterbuck, 1996)
