[The description below was written by a language model from this plasmid's Addgene catalogue record and pLannotate feature annotations shown in this document.]
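Description:
pCRI009-pKW20088-PelcA-mCherry-TtrpC-NotI-PacI is a roughly 15.9 kb three-host shuttle vector built on the pKW20088 backbone. It serves as a fluorescent test target for CRISPR activation (CRISPRa) in filamentous fungi. In Aspergillus nidulans it is maintained episomally through the AMA1 autonomous replication sequence and selected with the Aspergillus fumigatus pyrG marker, which complements uridine/uracil auxotrophy. A yeast 2μ origin and a URA3 cassette with its own promoter allow propagation and recombination-based assembly in Saccharomyces cerevisiae. In E. coli the plasmid relies on a ColE1/pUC-type origin with ampicillin resistance, and the record lists it as low copy. The automated annotation splits the pyrG gene into a short pyrG hit and a second "URA3 fragment", which most likely reflects homology between the two orotidine-5'-phosphate decarboxylases. It also reports various small backbone remnants (lac elements, M13/f1 ori, bom and rop fragments, and a partial ptrA match) that have no stated function here.

The payload is mCherry placed under PelcA and followed by the A. nidulans trpC terminator. The region upstream of the reporter matches the elsinochrome biosynthetic gene cluster of Parastagonospora nodorum, consistent with PelcA being the promoter of the elcA polyketide synthase gene. According to the depositor, this promoter gives no observable basal mCherry expression in A. nidulans, so fluorescence appears only when an activator, such as a dCas-based CRISPRa system, is targeted to it. This makes it a clean proof-of-concept readout. The mCherry carries a G174D substitution that reportedly does not affect fluorescence. NotI and PacI sites are available for adding further components to the vector.
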