Addgene plasmid #140202: pCRI009-pKW20088-PelcA-mCherry-TtrpC-NotI-PacI
Purpose: CRISPRa proof-of-concept test target with fluorescent reporter. PelcA is fused to mCherry, with low basal expression in Aspergillus nidulans. Fungal vector with AMA1 and pyrG selection marker.
Depositing lab: Yit Heng Chooi. Depositing organization: University of Western Australia. Publication: CRISPR-mediated activation of biosynthetic gene clusters for bioactive molecule discovery in filamentous fungi. Roux I, Woodcraft C, Hu J, Wolters R, Gilchrist CLM, Chooi YH. ACS Synth Biol. 2020 Jun 11. doi: 10.1021/acssynbio.0c00197. PubMed 32526136.
Backbone
  Vector backbone: pKW20088
  Backbone manufacturer: doi:10.1038/nchembio.1366
  Backbone size w/o insert (bp): 14245
  Total vector size (bp): 15879
  Vector type: CRISPR, Synthetic Biology ; Proof-of-concept test target of a in filamentous fungi.
  Selectable markers: URA3 ; Af pyrG
Growth in bacteria
  Bacterial resistance: Ampicillin, 100 μg/mL
  Growth temperature: 37°C
  Growth strain: DH5alpha
  Copy number: Low Copy
Gene/Insert
  Gene/Insert name: mCherry
  Insert size (bp): 709
  Mutation: G174D
  Promoter: PelcA
  Cloning method: Gibson Cloning
  Sequencing primers: 5′ CACTGAGAACCATGGCACCGAAG
Terms and licenses: Academic/Nonprofit Terms; Industry Terms: Not Available to Industry
Depositor comments: The PelcA-mCherry has no observable basal expression in Aspergillus nidulans, constituting a good test target for CRISPRa. Also contains PacI NotI sites to clone other components, and allows cloning in Saccharomyces cerevisiae. The mCherry mutation G174D does not appear to affect fluorescence.
How to cite: pCRI009-pKW20088-PelcA-mCherry-TtrpC-NotI-PacI was a gift from Yit Heng Chooi (Addgene plasmid # 140202 ; http://n2t.net/addgene:140202 ; RRID:Addgene_140202)
